>Addgene plasmid | pICH78133 | analyzer sequence | sequence record 75049
AATGTGAGACCACGAAGTGGCTCTTCAGTGGACGAAAGGGCCTCGTGATACGCCTATTTTTATAGGTTAA
TGTCATGATAATAATGGTTTCTTAGACGTCAGGTGGCACTTTTCGGGGAAATGTGCGCGGAACCCCTATT
TGTTTATTTTTCTAAATACATTCAAATATGTATCCGCTCATGAGACAATAACCCTGATAAATGCTTCAAT
AATATTGAAAAAGGAAGAGTATGCGCTCACGCAACTGGTCCAGAACCTTGACCGAACGCAGCGGTGGTAA
CGGCGCAGTGGCGGTTTTCATGGCTTGTTATGACTGTTTTTTTGGGGTACAGTCTATGCCTCGGGCATCC
AAGCAGCAAGCGCGTTACGCCGTGGGTCGATGTTTGATGTTATGGAGCAGCAACGATGTTACGCAGCAGG
GCAGTCGCCCTAAAACAAAGTTAAACATCATGAGGGAAGCGGTGATCGCCGAAGTATCGACTCAACTATC
AGAGGTAGTTGGCGTCATCGAGCGCCATCTCGAACCGACGTTGCTGGCCGTACATTTGTACGGCTCCGCA
GTGGATGGCGGCCTGAAGCCACACAGCGATATTGATTTGCTGGTTACGGTGACCGTAAGGCTTGATGAAA
CAACGCGGCGAGCTTTGATCAACGACCTTTTGGAAACTTCGGCTTCCCCTGGAGAGAGCGAGATTCTCCG
CGCTGTAGAAGTCACCATTGTTGTGCACGACGACATCATTCCGTGGCGTTATCCAGCTAAGCGCGAACTG
CAATTTGGAGAATGGCAGCGCAATGACATTCTTGCAGGTATCTTCGAGCCAGCCACGATCGACATTGATC
TGGCTATCTTGCTGACAAAAGCAAGAGAACATAGCGTTGCCTTGGTAGGTCCAGCGGCGGAGGAACTCTT
TGATCCGGTTCCTGAACAGGATCTATTTGAGGCGCTAAATGAAACCTTAACGCTATGGAACTCGCCGCCC
GACTGGGCTGGCGATGAGCGAAATGTAGTGCTTACGTTGTCCCGCATTTGGTACAGCGCAGTAACCGGCA
AAATCGCGCCGAAGGATGTCGCTGCCGACTGGGCAATGGAGCGCCTGCCGGCCCAGTATCAGCCCGTCAT
ACTTGAAGCTAGACAGGCTTATCTTGGACAAGAAGAAGATCGCTTGGCCTCGCGCGCAGATCAGTTGGAA
GAATTTGTCCATTACGTAAAAGGCGAGATCACCAAGGTAGTCGGCAAATAACTGTCAGACCAAGTTTACT
CATATATACTTTAGATTGATTTAAAACTTCATTTTTAATTTAAAAGGATCTAGGTGAAGATCCTTTTTGA
TAATCTCATGACCAAAATCCCTTAACGTGAGTTTTCGTTCCACTGAGCGTCAGACCCCGTAGAAAAGATC
AAAGGATCTTCTTGAGATCCTTTTTTTCTGCGCGTAATCTGCTGCTTGCAAACAAAAAAACCACCGCTAC
CAGCGGTGGTTTGTTTGCCGGATCAAGAGCTACCAACTCTTTTTCCGAAGGTAACTGGCTTCAGCAGAGC
GCAGATACCAAATACTGTCCTTCTAGTGTAGCCGTAGTTAGGCCACCACTTCAAGAACTCTGTAGCACCG
CCTACATACCTCGCTCTGCTAATCCTGTTACCAGTGGCTGCTGCCAGTGGCGATAAGTCGTGTCTTACCG
GGTTGGACTCAAGACGATAGTTACCGGATAAGGCGCAGCGGTCGGGCTGAACGGGGGGTTCGTGCACACA
GCCCAGCTTGGAGCGAACGACCTACACCGAACTGAGATACCTACAGCGTGAGCTATGAGAAAGCGCCACG
CTTCCCGAAGGGAGAAAGGCGGACAGGTATCCGGTAAGCGGCAGGGTCGGAACAGGAGAGCGCACGAGGG
AGCTTCCAGGGGGAAACGCCTGGTATCTTTATAGTCCTGTCGGGTTTCGCCACCTCTGACTTGAGCGTCG
ATTTTTGTGATGCTCGTCAGGGGGGCGGAGCCTATGGAAAAACGCCAGCAACGCGGCCTTTTTACGGTTC
CTGGCCTTTTGCTGGCCTTTTGCTCACATGTTCTTTCCTGCGTTATCCCCTGATTCTGTGGATAACCGTA
TTACCGCCTTTGAGTGAGCTGATACCGCTCGCCGCAGCCGAACGACCGAGCGCAGCGAGTCAGTGAGCGA
GGAAGCGGAAGAGCGCCCAATACGCAAACCGCCTCTCCCCGCGCGTTGGCCGATTCATTAATCACTCTGT
GGTCTCATACTGTATAAGAGCTCATTTTTACAACAATTACCAACAACAACAAACAACAAACAACATTACA
ATTACATTTACAATTATCGATAACATGGCTTCTTCTATGCTTTCTTCTGCTGCTGTTGTTGCTACTCGTG
CTAGTGCTGCTCAAGCTAGTATGGTTGCTCCTTTTACTGGACTTAAGTCTGCTGCTTCTTTTCCTGTTAC
TAGAAAGCAAAACAACCTTGATATTACTTCTATTGCTAGTAACGGAGGAAGAGTTCGAGC
Features (pLannotate 1.2.2; 8 found; start..end, strand, type, name):
    126..230     +  promoter       AmpR promoter: bla
    221..301     -  CDS            int (fragment): INT2_ECOLX - Protein inferred from homology: Swiss-Prot protein existence level 3. Putative integrase believed to be involved in the insertion of antibiotic resistance genes into plasmids and transposons. From Escherichia coli.
    387..443     +  CDS            GmR (fragment): gentamycin acetyltransferase; aacC1; confers resistance to gentamycin
    450..1238    +  CDS            aadA: S3AD_ECOLX - Experimental evidence at protein level: Swiss-Prot protein existence level 1. Mediates bacterial resistance to the antibiotics streptomycin and spectinomycin. From Escherichia coli.
   1412..2000    +  rep_origin     ori: high-copy-number ColE1/pMB1/pBR322/pUC origin of replication
   2183..2232    +  CDS            lacI (fragment): lac repressor; lacI; The lac repressor binds to the lac operator to inhibit transcription in E. coli. This inhibition can be relieved by adding lactose or isopropyl-β-D-thiogalactopyranoside (IPTG).
   2273..2326    +  misc_feature   TMV Ω: translational enhancer from the tobacco mosaic virus 5'-leader sequence (Gallie et al., 1988)
   2335..4       +  CDS            rbcS (fragment) (across the origin): RBS_NICBE - Experimental evidence at protein level: Swiss-Prot protein existence level 1. (Microbial infection) Required for tobamovirus movement (e.g. tobacco mosaic virus (TMV)). From Nicotiana benthamiana.
